>Addgene plasmid #49559 | GBK-Rab6BQ72LdeltaCSC | depositor full sequence | sequence record 73949 | GBK-Rab6BQ72LdeltaCSC sequence 7912 bps
CGGTGCGGGCCTCTTCGCTATTACGCCAGATCCTTTTGTTGTTTCCGGGTGTACAATATGGACTTCCTCT
TTTCTGGCAACCAAACCCATACATCGGGATTCCTATAATACCTTCGTTGGTCTCCCTAACATGTAGGTGG
CGGAGGGGAGATATACAATAGAACAGATACCAGACAAGACATAATGGGCTAAACAAGACTACACCAATTA
CACTGCCTCATTGATGGTGGTACATAACGAACTAATACTGTAGCCCTAGACTTGATAGCCATCATCATAT
CGAAGTTTCACTACCCTTTTTCCATTTGCCATCTATTGAAGTAATAATAGGCGCATGCAACTTCTTTTCT
TTTTTTTTCTTTTCTCTCTCCCCCGTTGTTGTCTCACCATATCCGCAATGACAAAAAAAATGATGGAAGA
CACTAAAGGAAAAAATTAACGACAAAGACAGCACCAACAGATGTCGTTGTTCCAGAGCTGATGAGGGGTA
TCTCGAAGCACACGAAACTTTTTCCTTCCTTCATTCACGCACACTACTCTCTAATGAGCAACGGTATACG
GCCTTCCTTCCAGTTACTTGAATTTGAAATAAAAAAAGTTTGCTGTCTTGCTATCAAGTATAAATAGACC
TGCAATTATTAATCTTTTGTTTCCTCGTCATTGTTCTCGTTCCCTTTCTTCCTTGTTTCTTTTTCTGCAC
AATATTTCAAGCTATACCAAGCATACAATCAACTCCAAGCTTGAAGCAAGCCTCCTGAAAGATGAAGCTA
CTGTCTTCTATCGAACAAGCATGCGATATTTGCCGACTTAAAAAGCTCAAGTGCTCCAAAGAAAAACCGA
AGTGCGCCAAGTGTCTGAAGAACAACTGGGAGTGTCGCTACTCTCCCAAAACCAAAAGGTCTCCGCTGAC
TAGGGCACATCTGACAGAAGTGGAATCAAGGCTAGAAAGACTGGAACAGCTATTTCTACTGATTTTTCCT
CGAGAAGACCTTGACATGATTTTGAAAATGGATTCTTTACAGGATATAAAAGCATTGTTAACAGGATTAT
TTGTACAAGATAATGTGAATAAAGATGCCGTCACAGATAGATTGGCTTCAGTGGAGACTGATATGCCTCT
AACATTGAGACAGCATAGAATAAGTGCGACATCATCATCGGAAGAGAGTAGTAACAAAGGTCAAAGACAG
TTGACTGTATCGCCGGAATTTGTAATACGACTCACTATAGGGCGAGCCGCCATCATGGAGGAGCAGAAGC
TGATCTCAGAGGAGGACCTGCATATGGCCATGGAGGCCGAATTCATGTCCGCAGGGGGAGATTTTGGGAA
TCCACTGAGAAAATTCAAGTTGGTGTTCTTGGGGGAGCAGAGCGTCGGGAAGACGTCTCTGATTACGAGG
TTCATGTACGACAGCTTCGACAACACATACCAGGCAACCATTGGGATTGACTTCTTGTCAAAAACCATGT
ACTTGGAGGACCGCACGGTGCGACTGCAGCTCTGGGACACAGCTGGTCTGGAGAGGTTCCGCAGCCTGAT
CCCCAGCTACATCCGGGACTCCACGGTGGCTGTGGTGGTGTACGACATCACAAATCTCAACTCCTTCCAA
CAGACCTCTAAGTGGATCGACGACGTCAGGACAGAGAGGGGCAGTGATGTTATCATCATGCTGGTGGGCA
ACAAGACGGACCTGGCTGATAAGAGGCAGATAACCATCGAGGAGGGGGAGCAGCGCGCCAAAGAACTGAG
CGTCATGTTCATTGAGACCAGTGCGAAGACTGGCTACAACGTGAAGCAGCTTTTTCGACGTGTGGCGTCG
GCTCTACCCGGAATGGAGAATGTCCAGGAGAAAAGCAAAGAAGGGATGATCGACATCAAGCTGGACAAAC
CCCAGGAGCCCCCGGCCAGCGAGGGCGGCTAACTCGACCTGCAGCGGCCGCATAACTAGCATAACCCCTT
GGGGCCTCTAAACGGGTCTTGAGGGGTTTTTTGCGCGCTTGCAGCCAAGCTAATTCCGGGCGAATTTCTT
ATGATTTATGATTTTTATTATTAAATAAGTTATAAAAAAAATAAGTGTATACAAATTTTAAAGTGACTCT
TAGGTTTTAAAACGAAAATTCTTATTCTTGAGTAACTCTTTCCTGTAGGTCAGGTTGCTTTCTCAGGTAT
AGCATGAGGTCGCTCTTATTGACCACACCTCTACCGGCATGCAAGCTTGGCGTAATCATGGTCATAGCTG
TTTCCTGTGTGAAATTGTTATCCGCTCACAATTCCACACAACATACGAGCCGGAAGCATAAAGTGTAAAG
CCTGGGGTGCCTAATGAGTGAGGTAACTCACATTAATTGCGTTGCGCTCACTGCCCGCTTTCCAGTCGGG
AAACCTGTCGTGCCAGCTGCATTAATGAATCGGCCAACGCGCGGGGAGAGGCGGTTTGCGTATTGGGCGC
TCTTCCGCTTCCTCGCTCACTGACTCGCTGCGCTCGGTCGTTCGGCTGCGGCGAGCGGTATCAGCTCACT
CAAAGGCGGTAATACGGTTATCCACAGAATCAGGGGATAACGCAGGAAAGAACATGTGAGCAAAAGGCCA
GCAAAAGGCCAGGAACCGTAAAAAGGCCGCGTTGCTGGCGTTTTTCCATAGGCTCCGCCCCCCTGACGAG
CATCACAAAAATCGACGCTCAAGTCAGAGGTGGCGAAACCCGACAGGACTATAAAGATACCAGGCGTTTC
CCCCTGGAAGCTCCCTCGTGCGCTCTCCTGTTCCGACCCTGCCGCTTACCGGATACCTGTCCGCCTTTCT
CCCTTCGGGAAGCGTGGCGCTTTCTCATAGCTCACGCTGTAGGTATCTCAGTTCGGTGTAGGTCGTTCGC
TCCAAGCTGGGCTGTGTGCACGAACCCCCCGTTCAGCCCGACCGCTGCGCCTTATCCGGTAACTATCGTC
TTGAGTCCAACCCGGTAAGACACGACTTATCGCCACTGGCAGCAGCCACTGGTAACAGGATTAGCAGAGC
GAGGTATGTAGGCGGTGCTACAGAGTTCTTGAAGTGGTGGCCTAACTACGGCTACACTAGAAGGACAGTA
TTTGGTATCTGCGCTCTGCTGAAGCCAGTTACCTTCGGAAAAAGAGTTGGTAGCTCTTGATCCGGCAAAC
AAACCACCGCTGGTAGCGGTGGTTTTTTTGTTTGCAAGCAGCAGATTACGCGCAGAAAAAAAGGATCTCA
AGAAGATCCTTTGATCTTTTCTACGGGGTCTGACGCTCAGTGGAACGAAAACTCACGTTAAGGGATTTTG
GTCATGAGATTATCAAAAAGGATCTTCACCTAGATCCTTTTAAATTAAAAATGAAGTTTTAAATCAATCT
AAAGTATATATGAGTAACCTGAGGCTATGGCAGGGCCTGCCGCCCCGACGTTGGCTGCGAGCCCTGGGCC
TTCACCCGAACTTGGGGGGTGGGGTGGGGAAAAGGAAGAAACGCGGGCGTATTGGCCCCAATGGGGTCTC
GGTGGGGTATCGACAGAGTGCCAGCCCTGGGACCGAACCCCGCGTTTATGAACAAACGACCCAACACCGT
GCGTTTTATTCTGTCTTTTTATTGCCGTCATAGCGCGGGTTCCTTCCGGTATTGTCTCCTTCCGTGTTTC
AGTTAGCCTCCCCCTAGGGTGGGCGAAGAACTCCAGCATGAGATCCCCGCGCTGGAGGATCATCCAGCCG
GCGTCCCGGAAAACGATTCCGAAGCCCAACCTTTCATAGAAGGCGGCGGTGGAATCGAAATCTCGTGATG
GCAGGTTGGGCGTCGCTTGGTCGGTTCATTTCGAACCCCAGAGTCCCGCTCAGAAGAACTCGTCAAGAAG
GCGATAGAAGGCGATGCGCTGCGAATCGGGAGCGGCGATACCGTAAAGCACGAGGAAGCGGTCAGCCCAT
TCGCCGCCAAGCTCTTCAGCAATATCACGGGTAGCCAACGCTATGTCCTGATAGCGGTCCGCCACACCCA
GCCGGCCACAGTCGATGAATCCAGAAAAGCGGCCATTTTCCACCATGATATTCGGCAAGCAGGCATCGTC
ATGGGTCACGACGAGATCCTCGCCGTCGGGCATGCTCGCCTTGAGCCTGGCGAACAGTTCGGCTGGCGCG
AGCCCCTGATGCTCTTCGTCCAGATCATCCTGATCGACAAGACCGGCTTCCATCCGAGTACGTGCTCGCT
CGATGCGATGTTTCGCTTGGTGGTCGAATGGGCAGGTAGCCGGATCAAGCGTATGCAGCCGCCGCATTGC
ATCAGCCATGATGGATACTTTCTCGGCAGGAGCAAGGTGAGATGACAGGAGATCCTGCCCCGGCACTTCG
CCCAATAGCAGCCAGTCCCTTCCCGCTTCAGTGACAACGTCGAGCACAGCTGCGCAAGGAACGCCCGTCG
TGGCCAGCCACGATAGCCGCGCTGCCTCGTCTTGCAGTTCATTCAGGGCACCGGACAGGTCGGTCTTGAC
AAAAAGAACCGGGCGCCCCTGCGCTGACAGCCGGAACACGGCGGCATCAGAGCAGCCGATTGTCTGTTGT
GCCCAGTCATAGCCGAATAGCCTCTCCACCCAAGCGGCCGGAGAACCTGCGTGCAATCCATCTTGTTCAA
TCATACTCTTCCTTTTTCAATATTATTGAAGCATTTATCAGGGTTATTGTCTCATGAGCGGATACATATT
TGAATGTATTTAGAAAAATAAACAAATAGGGGTTCCGCGCACATTTCCCCGAAAAGTGCCACCTGAACGA
AGCATCTGTGCTTCATTTTGTAGAACAAAAATGCAACGCGAGAGCGCTAATTTTTCAAACAAAGAATCTG
AGCTGCATTTTTACAGAACAGAAATGCAACGCGAAAGCGCTATTTTACCAACGAAGAATCTGTGCTTCAT
TTTTGTAAAACAAAAATGCAACGCGAGAGCGCTAATTTTTCAAACAAAGAATCTGAGCTGCATTTTTACA
GAACAGAAATGCAACGCGAGAGCGCTATTTTACCAACAAAGAATCTATACTTCTTTTTTGTTCTACAAAA
ATGCATCCCGAGAGCGCTATTTTTCTAACAAAGCATCTTAGATTACTTTTTTTCTCCTTTGTGCGCTCTA
TAATGCAGTCTCTTGATAACTTTTTGCACTGTAGGTCCGTTAAGGTTAGAAGAAGGCTACTTTGGTGTCT
ATTTTCTCTTCCATAAAAAAAGCCTGACTCCACTTCCCGCGTTTACTGATTACTAGCGAAGCTGCGGGTG
CATTTTTTCAAGATAAAGGCATCCCCGATTATATTCTATACCGATGTGGATTGCGCATACTTTGTGAACA
GAAAGTGATAGCGTTGATGATTCTTCATTGGTCAGAAAATTATGAACGGTTTCTTCTATTTTGTCTCTAT
ATACTACGTATAGGAAATGTTTACATTTTCGTATTGTTTTCGATTCACTCTATGAATAGTTCTTACTACA
ATTTTTTTGTCTAAAGAGTAATACTAGAGATAAACATAAAAAATGTAGAGGTCGAGTTTAGATGCAAGTT
CAAGGAGCGAAAGGTGGATGGGTAGGTTATATAGGGATATAGCACAGAGATATATAGCAAAGAGATACTT
TTGAGCAATGTTTGTGGAAGCGGTATTCGCAATATTTTAGTAGCTCGTTACAGTCCGGTGCGTTTTTGGT
TTTTTGAAAGTGCGTCTTCAGAGCGCTTTTGGTTTTCAAAAGCGCTCTGAAGTTCCTATACTTTCTAGAG
AATAGGAACTTCGGAATAGGAACTTCAAAGCGTTTCCGAAAACGAGCGCTTCCGAAAATGCAACGCGAGC
TGCGCACATACAGCTCACTGTTCACGTCGCACCTATATCTGCGTGTTGCCTGTATATATATATACATGAG
AAGAACGGCATAGTGCGTGTTTATGCTTAAATGCGTACTTATATGCGTCTATTTATGTAGGATGAAAGGT
AGTCTAGTACCTCCTGTGATATTATCCCATTCCATGCGGGGTATCGTATGCTTCCTTCAGCACTACCCTT
TAGCTGTTCTATATGCTGCCACTCCTCAATTGGATTAGTCTCATCCTTCAATGCTATCATTTCCTTTGAT
ATTGGATCATATTAAGAAACCATTATTATCATGACATTAACCTATAAAAATAGGCGTATCACGAGGCCCT
TTCGTCTCGCGCGTTTCGGTGATGACGGTGAAAACCTCTGACACATGCAGCTCCCGGAGACGGTCACAGC
TTGTCTGTAAGCGGATGCCGGGAGCAGACAAGCCCGTCAGGGCGCGTCAGCGGGTGTTGGCGGGTGTCGG
GGCTGGCTTAACTATGCGGCATCAGAGCAGATTGTACTGAGAGTGCACCATAGATCAACGACATTACTAT
ATATATAATATAGGAAGCATTTAATAGAACAGCATCGTAATATATGTGTACTTTGCAGTTATGACGCCAG
ATGGCAGTAGTGGAAGATATTCTTTATTGAAAAATAGCTTGTCACCTTACGTACAATCTTGATCCGGAGC
TTTTCTTTTTTTGCCGATTAAGAATTAATTCGGTCGAAAAAAGAAAAGGAGAGGGCCAAGAGGGAGGGCA
TTGGTGACTATTGAGCACGTGAGTATACGTGATTAAGCACACAAAGGCAGCTTGGAGTATGTCTGTTATT
AATTTCACAGGTAGTTCTGGTCCATTGGTGAAAGTTTGCGGCTTGCAGAGCACAGAGGCCGCAGAATGTG
CTCTAGATTCCGATGCTGACTTGCTGGGTATTATATGTGTGCCCAATAGAAAGAGAACAATTGACCCGGT
TATTGCAAGGAAAATTTCAAGTCTTGTAAAAGCATATAAAAATAGTTCAGGCACTCCGAAATACTTGGTT
GGCGTGTTTCGTAATCAACCTAAGGAGGATGTTTTGGCTCTGGTCAATGATTACGGCATTGATATCGTCC
AACTGCATGGAGATGAGTCGTGGCAAGAATACCAAGAGTTCCTCGGTTTGCCAGTTATTAAAAGACTCGT
ATTTCCAAAAGACTGCAACATACTACTCAGTGCAGCTTCACAGAAACCTCATTCGTTTATTCCCTTGTTT
GATTCAGAAGCAGGTGGGACAGGTGAACTTTTGGATTGGAACTCGATTTCTGACTGGGTTGGAAGGCAAG
AGAGCCCCGAAAGCTTACATTTTATGTTAGCTGGTGGACTGACGCCAGAAAATGTTGGTGATGCGCTTAG
ATTAAATGGCGTTATTGGTGTTGATGTAAGCGGAGGTGTGGAGACAAATGGTGTAAAAGACTCTAACAAA
ATAGCAAATTTCGTCAAAAATGCTAAGAAATAGGTTATTACTGAGTAGTATTTATTTAAGTATTGTTTGT
GCACTTGCCGATCTATGCGGTGTGAAATACCGCACAGATGCGTAAGGAGAAAATACCGCATCAGGAAATT
GTAAACGTTAATATTTTGTTAAAATTCGCGTTAAATTTTTGTTAAATCAGCTCATTTTTTAACCAATAGG
CCGAAATCGGCAAAATCCCTTATAAATCAAAAGAATAGACCGAGATAGGGT
[37 nt withheld, positions 7542-7578]
AAAGAACGTGGACTCCAACGTCAAAGG
[49 nt withheld, positions 7606-7654]
T
[91 nt withheld, positions 7656-7746]
G
[124 nt withheld, positions 7748-7871]
CCATTCGCCATTCAGGCTGCGCAACTGTTGGGAAGGGCGAT
Features (pLannotate 1.2.2; 24 found; start..end, strand, type, name):
     30..734     +  promoter       ADH1 promoter: S. cerevisiae ADH1; promoter for alcohol dehydrogenase 1
    762..1202    +  CDS            GAL4 DNA binding domain: DNA binding domain of the GAL4 transcriptional activator; Saccharomyces cerevisiae GAL4 (truncated)
   1213..1231    +  promoter       T7 promoter: promoter for bacteriophage T7 RNA polymerase
   1305..1919    +  CDS            RAB6B: RAB6B_HUMAN - Experimental evidence at protein level: Swiss-Prot protein existence level 1. Seems to have a role in retrograde membrane traffic at the level of the Golgi complex. May function in retrograde transport in neuronal cells. From Homo sapiens (Human).
   1946..1993    +  terminator     T7 terminator: transcription terminator for bacteriophage T7 RNA polymerase
   2020..2207    +  terminator     ADH1 terminator: S. cerevisiae ADH1; transcription terminator for the S. cerevisiae alcohol dehydrogenase 1 (ADH1) gene
   2255..2271    -  protein_bind   lac operator: The lac repressor binds to the lac operator to inhibit transcription in E. coli. This inhibition can be relieved by adding lactose or isopropyl-β-D-thiogalactopyranoside (IPTG). lac repressor encoded by lacI
   2279..2309    -  promoter       lac promoter: promoter for the E. coli lac operon
   2324..2345    -  protein_bind   CAP binding site: CAP binding activates transcription in the presence of cAMP. E. coli catabolite activator protein
   2358..2450    -  CDS            lacI (fragment): lac repressor; lacI; The lac repressor binds to the lac operator to inhibit transcription in E. coli. This inhibition can be relieved by adding lactose or isopropyl-β-D-thiogalactopyranoside (IPTG).
   2633..3221    -  rep_origin     ori: high-copy-number ColE1/pMB1/pBR322/pUC origin of replication
   3443..3459    +  polyA_signal   bGH poly(A) signal (fragment): bovine growth hormone polyadenylation signal
   3550..3597    -  polyA_signal   HSV TK poly(A) signal: herpes simplex virus thymidine kinase polyadenylation signal (Cole and Stacy, 1985)
   3656..3805    -  CDS            ble (fragment): BLE_KLEPN - Experimental evidence at protein level: Swiss-Prot protein existence level 1. Binding protein with a strong affinity to the bleomycin family of antibiotics. Binds to CL990; an antimitotic-antibiotic compound. From Klebsiella pneumoniae.
   3830..4624    -  CDS            NeoR/KanR: aminoglycoside phosphotransferase from Tn5; aph(3')-II (or nptII); confers resistance to neomycin, kanamycin, and G418 (Geneticin®)
   4625..4729    -  promoter       AmpR promoter: bla
   4756..6098    -  rep_origin     2μ ori: yeast 2μ plasmid origin of replication
   6166..6201    +  CDS            rop (fragment): Rop protein, which maintains plasmids at low copy number; rop
   6303..6352    +  misc_feature   bom (fragment): basis of mobility region from pBR322
   6491..6638    +  promoter       TRP1 promoter: S. cerevisiae TRP1
   6639..7313    +  CDS            TRP1: phosphoribosylanthranilate isomerase, required for tryptophan biosynthesis; S. cerevisiae TRP1; yeast auxotrophic marker
   7364..7415    +  misc_feature   bom (fragment): basis of mobility region from pBR322
   7416..7871    -  rep_origin     f1 ori (sequence partly withheld): f1 bacteriophage origin of replication; arrow indicates direction of (+) strand synthesis
   7875..29      -  CDS            lacZα (fragment) (across the origin): LacZα fragment of β-galactosidase; lacZ fragment
