[The description below was written by a language model from this plasmid's Addgene catalogue record and pLannotate feature annotations shown in this document.]
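Description:
GBK-Rab6BQ72LdeltaCSC is a yeast two-hybrid "bait" plasmid of about 7.9 kb built on the Clontech GBK-T7 backbone. It is an E. coli–yeast shuttle vector. In bacteria it replicates at high copy from a ColE1/pUC-type origin and is selected with kanamycin through the Tn5 NeoR/KanR gene, which is driven by a bacterial AmpR (bla) promoter. In Saccharomyces cerevisiae it is maintained episomally by the 2μ origin and selected by TRP1 complementation of tryptophan auxotrophy. The record also lists G418 as a selectable marker, which reflects the same aminoglycoside phosphotransferase gene. An f1 origin and several small backbone remnants (lac promoter/operator, and fragments of lacZα, lacI, rop, bom and ble) are also annotated and have no evident role in the construct's use.

The expression cassette uses the yeast ADH1 promoter to drive the GAL4 DNA-binding domain, fused through a Myc epitope (listed in the catalogue, not annotated in the feature table) to the N-terminus of human RAB6B, and ends at the ADH1 terminator. The insert was cloned between EcoRI and a destroyed XhoI/SalI junction. A T7 promoter sits between the GAL4 domain and the insert, with a T7 terminator downstream. This allows T7 polymerase-driven transcription of the Myc-tagged Rab without the GAL4 portion and provides a sequencing primer site. The Rab6B insert carries a Gln72-to-Leu substitution, a change conventionally used to impair GTP hydrolysis and lock Rab proteins in the active GTP-bound state. It also lacks the C-terminal CSC residues, which form the prenylation motif; their removal is generally expected to prevent membrane anchoring so that the fusion can reach the nucleus. The associated publication concerns the interaction of the Chlamydia pneumoniae inclusion membrane protein Cpn0585 with multiple Rab GTPases, which fits use of this plasmid as a bait for such interaction tests.
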