Addgene plasmid #49559: GBK-Rab6BQ72LdeltaCSC
Purpose: expresses GAL4BD-Rab6BQ72LdeltaCSC in yeast
Depositing lab: Marci Scidmore. Publication: Chlamydia pneumoniae inclusion membrane protein Cpn0585 interacts with multiple Rab GTPases. Cortes C, Rzomp KA, Tvinnereim A, Scidmore MA, Wizel B. Infect Immun. 2007 Dec;75(12):5586-96. Epub 2007 Oct 1. 10.1128/IAI.01020-07 PubMed 17908815.
Backbone
  Vector backbone: GBK-T7
  Backbone manufacturer: Clontech
  Backbone size w/o insert (bp): 7300
  Total vector size (bp): 7900
  Vector type: Yeast Expression
  Selectable markers: Neomycin (select with G418), TRP1
Growth in bacteria
  Bacterial resistance: Kanamycin, 50 μg/mL
  Growth temperature: 37°C
  Growth strain: DH5alpha
  Copy number: High Copy
Gene/Insert
  Gene/Insert name: Rab6BAQ72LdeltaCSC
  Species: H. sapiens (human)
  Insert size (bp): 600
  Mutation: Glutamine 72 to Leucine, deleted last 3 amino acids (CSC)
  GenBank ID: AF498940
  Entrez Gene: RAB6B
  Promoter: ADHI
  Tag / fusion protein: Gal4 Binding Domain (N terminal on insert); Myc (N terminal on insert)
  Cloning method: Restriction Enzyme; 5′ cloning site EcoRI (not destroyed); 3′ cloning site XhoI/SalI (destroyed during cloning)
  Sequencing primers: 5′ T7 (TAATACGACTCACTATAGGG)
Resource information
  A portion of this plasmid was derived from a plasmid made by: Rab6B cDNA derived from pCDNA3.1+Rab6B purchased from Missouri S&T cDNA Resource Center
Terms and licenses: Academic/Nonprofit Terms; Industry Terms: Not Available to Industry
How to cite: GBK-Rab6BQ72LdeltaCSC was a gift from Marci Scidmore (Addgene plasmid # 49559)
