>Addgene plasmid #49559 | GBK-Rab6BQ72LdeltaCSC | addgene partial sequence | sequence record 75906 | Gal4_N_term
TCGCCGGAATTTGTAATACGACTCACTATAGGGCGAGCCGCCATCATGGAGGAGCAGAAGCTGATCTCAG
AGGAGGACCTGCATATGGCCATGGAGGCCGAATTCATGTCCGCAGGGGGAGATTTTGGGAATCCACTGAG
AAAATTCAAGTTGGTGTTCTTGGGGGAGCAGAGCGTCGGGAAGACGTCTCTGATTACGAGGTTCATGTAC
GACAGCTTCGACAACACATACCAGGCAACCATTGGGATTGACTTCTTGTCAAAAACCATGTACTTGGAGG
ACCGCACGGTGCGACTGCAGCTCTGGGACACAGCTGGTCTGGAGAGGTTCCGCAGCCTGATCCCCAGCTA
CATCCGGGACTCCACGGTGGCTGTGGTGGTGTACGACATCACAAATCTCAACTCCTTCCAACAGACCTCT
AAGTGGATCGACGACGTCAGGACAGAGAGGGGCAGTGATGTTATCATCATGCTGGTGGGCAACAAGACGG
ACCTGGCTGATAAGAGGCAGATAACCATCGAGGAGGGGGAGCAGCGCGCCAAAGAACTGAGCGTCATGTT
CATTGAGACCAGTGCGAAGACTGGCTACAACGTGAAGCAGCTTTTTCGACGTGTGGCGTCGGCTCTACCC
GGAATGGAGAATGTCCAGGAGAAAAGCAAAGAAGGGATGATCGACATCAAGCTGGACAAACCCCAGGAGC
CCCCGGCCAGCGAGGGCGGCTAACTCGACCTGCAGCGGCCGCATAACTAGCATAACCCCTTGGGGCCTCT
AAACGGGTCTTGAGGGGTTTTTTGCGCGCTTGCAGCCAAGCTAATTCCGGGCGAATTTCTTATGATTTAT
GATTTTTATTATTAAATAAGTTATAAAAAAAATAAGTGTATACAAATTTTAAAGTGACTCTTAGGTTTTA
AAACGAAAATTCTTATTCTTGAGTAACTCTTTCCTGTAGGTCAGGTTGCTTTCTCAGGTATAGCATGAGG
TCGCTCTTATTGACCACACCTCTACCGGCATGCAAGCTTGGCGTAATCATGGTCATAGCTGTTTCCTGTG
TGAAATTGTTATCCGCTCACAATTCC
